Addgene plasmid #22730: pMCS.DT-A
Depositing lab: Mark Magnuson. Depositing organization: Vanderbilt University. Publication: Quantification of factors influencing fluorescent protein expression using RMCE to generate an allelic series in the ROSA26 locus in mice. Chen SX, Osipovich AB, Ustione A, Potter LA, Hipkens S, Gangula R, Yuan W, Piston DW, Magnuson MA. Dis Model Mech. 2011 Jul;4(4):537-47. doi: 10.1242/dmm.006569. Epub 2011 Feb 14. PubMed 21324933.
Backbone
  Vector backbone: pBluescript KS+
  Backbone size w/o insert (bp): 2995
  Vector type: BAC recombineering
  Selectable markers: diphtheria toxin A
Growth in bacteria
  Bacterial resistance: Ampicillin, 100 μg/mL
  Growth temperature: 37°C
  Growth strain: DH5alpha
  Growth instructions: 1. EL350 – for recombineering transformation steps 2. DH5alfa, XL1-blue, or other competent bacterial cell line – for non-recombineering transformation steps
  Copy number: High Copy
Gene/Insert
  Gene/Insert name: DT-A
  Insert size (bp): 1069
  Mutation: This is a gap-repair vector designed for retrieving the targeted region of BAC clones to construct gene targeting vectors using a recombineering assembly strategy. The plasmid contains a diphtheria toxin selection gene, DT-A, cloned between the Kpn I and Sal I restriction enzyme sites of pBluescript KS+.
  Cloning method: Restriction Enzyme; 5′ cloning site Kpn I (not destroyed); 3′ cloning site Sal1 (not destroyed)
  Sequencing primers: 5′ T3; 3′ T7
Terms and licenses: Academic/Nonprofit Terms; Industry Terms: Not Available to Industry
How to cite: pMCS.DT-A was a gift from Mark Magnuson (Addgene plasmid # 22730 ; http://n2t.net/addgene:22730 ; RRID:Addgene_22730)
