[The description below was written by a language model from this plasmid's Addgene catalogue record and pLannotate feature annotations shown in this document.]
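Description:
pMCS.DT-A is a small (about 4.1 kb) gap-repair vector built on pBluescript KS+ and intended for BAC recombineering, specifically for retrieving a chosen genomic region from a BAC clone as a step in assembling mouse gene targeting vectors. It is propagated in E. coli as a high-copy plasmid through its ColE1/pUC-type origin and selected with ampicillin via the β-lactamase gene. The backbone also retains the f1 phage origin, the lac promoter/operator region with lacZα remnants, and the flanking T3 and T7 promoters that serve as sequencing primer sites. The record distinguishes between a recombineering-competent host strain for the retrieval steps and ordinary cloning strains for routine propagation.

The payload is a roughly 1.07 kb diphtheria toxin A (DT-A) cassette inserted between the KpnI and SalI sites of the polylinker, both of which are preserved. In the annotated sequence, the DT-A coding region is preceded by a fragment of the HSV thymidine kinase promoter and followed by SV40 small t antigen sequence including its intron, a common 3′ processing element for mammalian expression; a distinct polyadenylation signal is not annotated. The remaining portions of the pBluescript multiple cloning site lie beside the cassette. They presumably provide the sites where homology arms are placed, so that the linearised vector can capture the intervening BAC segment by homologous recombination.

DT-A then acts as a negative selection marker in the finished targeting vector. Cells that integrate the construct randomly tend to retain and express the toxin and are killed, whereas correct homologous recombinants lose it. The associated work used this strategy in engineering the mouse ROSA26 locus.
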