Features (pLannotate 1.2.2; 18 found; start..end, strand, type, name):
    158..285     +  promoter       HSV TK promoter (fragment): herpes simplex virus thymidine kinase promoter
    304..876     +  CDS            DTA: diphtheria toxin fragment A; Corynebacterium diphtheriae tox
    879..951     +  CDS            small t antigen (fragment): SV40 (simian virus 40) small t antigen
    953..1018    +  intron         small t intron: SV40 (simian virus 40) small t antigen intron
   1075..1161    -  misc_feature   MCS (fragment): pBluescript multiple cloning site
   1170..1188    -  promoter       T7 promoter: promoter for bacteriophage T7 RNA polymerase
   1191..1348    +  CDS            lacZα (fragment): LacZα fragment of β-galactosidase; lacZ fragment
   1353..1781    +  rep_origin     f1 ori (sequence partly withheld): f1 bacteriophage origin of replication; arrow indicates direction of (+) strand synthesis
   1834..1859    +  promoter       AmpR promoter (fragment): bla
   1883..1987    +  promoter       AmpR promoter: bla
   1988..2848    +  CDS            AmpR: β-lactamase; bla; confers resistance to ampicillin, carbenicillin, and related antibiotics
   3019..3607    +  rep_origin     ori: high-copy-number ColE1/pMB1/pBR322/pUC origin of replication
   3790..3882    +  CDS            lacI (fragment): lac repressor; lacI; The lac repressor binds to the lac operator to inhibit transcription in E. coli. This inhibition can be relieved by adding lactose or isopropyl-β-D-thiogalactopyranoside (IPTG).
   3895..3916    +  protein_bind   CAP binding site: CAP binding activates transcription in the presence of cAMP. E. coli catabolite activator protein
   3931..3961    +  promoter       lac promoter: promoter for the E. coli lac operon
   3969..3985    +  protein_bind   lac operator: The lac repressor binds to the lac operator to inhibit transcription in E. coli. This inhibition can be relieved by adding lactose or isopropyl-β-D-thiogalactopyranoside (IPTG). lac repressor encoded by lacI
   4030..4048    +  promoter       T3 promoter: promoter for bacteriophage T3 RNA polymerase
   4060..16      -  misc_feature   MCS (fragment) (across the origin): pBluescript multiple cloning site
>Addgene plasmid #22730 | pMCS.DT-A | depositor full sequence | sequence record 10393 | Author sequence
CGGGCCCCCCCTCGAGCAGTGTGGTTTTCAAGAGGAAGCAAAAAGCCTCTCCACCCAGGCCTGGAATGTT
TCCACCCAATGTCGAGCAGTGTGGTTTTGCAAGAGGAAGCAAAAAGCCTCTCCACCCAGGCCTGGAATGT
TTCCACCCAATGTCGAGCAAACCCCGCCCAGCGTCTTGTCATTGGCGAATTCGAACACGCAGATGCAGTC
GGGGCGGCGCGGTCCCAGGTCCACTTCGCATATTAAGGTGACGCGTGTGGCCTCGAACACCGAGCGACCC
TGCAGGTCCTCGCCATGGATCCTGATGATGTTGTTGATTCTTCTAAATCTTTTGTGATGGAAAACTTTTC
TTCGTACCACGGGACTAAACCTGGTTATGTAGATTCCATTCAAAAAGGTATACAAAAGCCAAAATCTGGT
ACACAAGGAAATTATGACGATGATTGGAAAGGGTTTTATAGTACCGACAATAAATACGACGCTGCGGGAT
ACTCTGTAGATAATGAAAACCCGCTCTCTGGAAAAGCTGGAGGCGTGGTCAAAGTGACGTATCCAGGACT
GACGAAGGTTCTCGCACTAAAAGTGGATAATGCCGAAACTATTAAGAAAGAGTTAGGTTTAAGTCTCACT
GAACCGTTGATGGAGCAAGTCGGAACGGAAGAGTTTATCAAAAGGTTCGGTGATGGTGCTTCGCGTGTAG
TGCTCAGCCTTCCCTTCGCTGAGGGGAGTTCTAGCGTTGAATATATTAATAACTGGGAACAGGCGAAAGC
GTTAAGCGTAGAACTTGAGATTAATTTTGAAACCCGTGGAAAACGTGGCCAAGATGCGATGTATGAGTAT
ATGGCTCAAGCCTGTGCAGGAAATCGTGTCAGGCGATCTCTTTGTGAAGGAACCTTACTTCTGTGGTGTG
ACATAATTGGACAAACTACCTACAGAGATTTAAAGCTCTAAGGTAAATATAAAATTTTTAAGTGTATAAT
GTGTTAAACTACTGATTCTAATTGTTTGTGTATTTTAGATTCCAACCTATGGAACTGATGAATGGGAGCA
GTGGTGGAATGCAGATCCACTAGAGTCGACGGTATCGATAAGCTTGATATCGAATTCCTGCAGCCCGGGG
GATCCACTAGTTCTAGAGCGGCCGCCACCGCGGTGGAGCTCCAATTCGCCCTATAGTGAGTCGTATTACA
ATTCACTGGCCGTCGTTTTACAACGTCGTGACTGGGAAAACCCTGGCGTTACCCAACTTAATCGCCTTGC
AGCACATCCCCCTTTCGCCAGCTGGCGTAATAGCGAAGAGGCCCGCACCGATCGCCCTTCCCAACAGTTG
CGCAGCCTGAATGGCGAATGGG
[124 nt withheld, positions 1353-1476]
C
[91 nt withheld, positions 1478-1568]
A
[49 nt withheld, positions 1570-1618]
CCTTTGACGTTGGAGTCCACGTTCTTT
[37 nt withheld, positions 1646-1682]
ACCCTATCTCGGTCTATTCTTTTGATTTATAAGGGATTTTGCCGATTTCGGCCTATTGGTTAAAAAATGA
GCTGATTTAACAAAAATTTAACGCGAATTTTAACAAAATATTAACGCTTACAATTTAGGTGGCACTTTTC
GGGGAAATGTGCGCGGAACCCCTATTTGTTTATTTTTGTGGCACTTTTCGGGGAAATGTGCGCGGAACCC
CTATTTGTTTATTTTTCTAAATACATTCAAATATGTATCCGCTCATGAGACAATAACCCTGATAAATGCT
TCAATAATATTGAAAAAGGAAGAGTATGAGTATTCAACATTTCCGTGTCGCCCTTATTCCCTTTTTTGCG
GCATTTTGCCTTCCTGTTTTTGCTCACCCAGAAACGCTGGTGAAAGTAAAAGATGCTGAAGATCAGTTGG
GTGCACGAGTGGGTTACATCGAACTGGATCTCAACAGCGGTAAGATCCTTGAGAGTTTTCGCCCCGAAGA
ACGTTTTCCAATGATGAGCACTTTTAAAGTTCTGCTATGTGGCGCGGTATTATCCCGTATTGACGCCGGG
CAAGAGCAACTCGGTCGCCGCATACACTATTCTCAGAATGACTTGGTTGAGTACTCACCAGTCACAGAAA
AGCATCTTACGGATGGCATGACAGTAAGAGAATTATGCAGTGCTGCCATAACCATGAGTGATAACACTGC
GGCCAACTTACTTCTGACAACGATCGGAGGACCGAAGGAGCTAACCGCTTTTTTGCACAACATGGGGGAT
CATGTAACTCGCCTTGATCGTTGGGAACCGGAGCTGAATGAAGCCATACCAAACGACGAGCGTGACACCA
CGATGCCTGTAGCAATGGCAACAACGTTGCGCAAACTATTAACTGGCGAACTACTTACTCTAGCTTCCCG
GCAACAATTAATAGACTGGATGGAGGCGGATAAAGTTGCAGGACCACTTCTGCGCTCGGCCCTTCCGGCT
GGCTGGTTTATTGCTGATAAATCTGGAGCCGGTGAGCGTGGGTCTCGCGGTATCATTGCAGCACTGGGGC
CAGATGGTAAGCCCTCCCGTATCGTAGTTATCTACACGACGGGGAGTCAGGCAACTATGGATGAACGAAA
TAGACAGATCGCTGAGATAGGTGCCTCACTGATTAAGCATTGGTAACTGTCAGACCAAGTTTACTCATAT
ATACTTTAGATTGATTTAAAACTTCATTTTTAATTTAAAAGGATCTAGGTGAAGATCCTTTTTGATAATC
TCATGACCAAAATCCCTTAACGTGAGTTTTCGTTCCACTGAGCGTCAGACCCCGTAGAAAAGATCAAAGG
ATCTTCTTGAGATCCTTTTTTTCTGCGCGTAATCTGCTGCTTGCAAACAAAAAAACCACCGCTACCAGCG
GTGGTTTGTTTGCCGGATCAAGAGCTACCAACTCTTTTTCCGAAGGTAACTGGCTTCAGCAGAGCGCAGA
TACCAAATACTGTCCTTCTAGTGTAGCCGTAGTTAGGCCACCACTTCAAGAACTCTGTAGCACCGCCTAC
ATACCTCGCTCTGCTAATCCTGTTACCAGTGGCTGCTGCCAGTGGCGATAAGTCGTGTCTTACCGGGTTG
GACTCAAGACGATAGTTACCGGATAAGGCGCAGCGGTCGGGCTGAACGGGGGGTTCGTGCACACAGCCCA
GCTTGGAGCGAACGACCTACACCGAACTGAGATACCTACAGCGTGAGCTATGAGAAAGCGCCACGCTTCC
CGAAGGGAGAAAGGCGGACAGGTATCCGGTAAGCGGCAGGGTCGGAACAGGAGAGCGCACGAGGGAGCTT
CCAGGGGGAAACGCCTGGTATCTTTATAGTCCTGTCGGGTTTCGCCACCTCTGACTTGAGCGTCGATTTT
TGTGATGCTCGTCAGGGGGGCGGAGCCTATGGAAAAACGCCAGCAACGCGGCCTTTTTACGGTTCCTGGC
CTTTTGCTGGCCTTTTGCTCACATGTTCTTTCCTGCGTTATCCCCTGATTCTGTGGATAACCGTATTACC
GCCTTTGAGTGAGCTGATACCGCTCGCCGCAGCCGAACGACCGAGCGCAGCGAGTCAGTGAGCGAGGAAG
CGGAAGAGCGCCCAATACGCAAACCGCCTCTCCCCGCGCGTTGGCCGATTCATTAATGCAGCTGGCACGA
CAGGTTTCCCGACTGGAAAGCGGGCAGTGAGCGCAACGCAATTAATGTGAGTTAGCTCACTCATTAGGCA
CCCCAGGCTTTACACTTTATGCTTCCGGCTCGTATGTTGTGTGGAATTGTGAGCGGATAACAATTTCACA
CAGGAAACAGCTATGACCATGATTACGCCAAGCTCGAAATTAACCCTCACTAAAGGGAACAAAAGCTGGT
AC
