>Addgene plasmid #22730 | pMCS.DT-A | addgene partial sequence | sequence record 27104 | 22730 with M13-forward20
GNAATNCNNGGGCGAATTGGAGCTCCACCGCGGTGGCGGCCGCTCTAGAACTAGTGGATCCCCCGGGCTG
CAGGAATTCGATATCAAGCTTATCGATACCGTCGACTCTAGTGGATCTGCATTCCACCACTGCTCCCATT
CATCAGTTCCATAGGTTGGAATCTAAAATACACAAACAATTAGAATCAGTAGTTTAACACATTATACACT
TAAAAATTTTATATTTACCTTAGAGCTTTAAATCTCTGTAGGTAGTTTGTCCAATTATGTCACACCACAG
AAGTAAGGTTCCTTCACAAAGAGATCGCCTGACACGATTTCCTGCACAGGCTTGAGCCATATACTCATAC
ATCGCATCTTGGCCACGTTTTCCACGGGTTTCAAAATTAATCTCAAGTTCTACGCTTAACGCTTTCGCCT
GTTCCCAGTTATTAATATATTCAACGCTAGAACTCCCCTCAGCGAAGGGAAGGCTGAGCACTACACGCGA
AGCACCATCACCGAACCTTTTGATAAACTCTTCCGTTCCGACTTGCTCCATCAACGGTTCAGTGAGACTT
AAACCTAACTCTTTCTTAATAGTTTCGGCATTATCCACTTTTAGTGCGAGAACCTTCGTCAGTCCTGGAT
ACGTCACTTTGACCACGCCTCCAGCTTTTCCAGAGAGCGGGTTTTCATTATCTACAGAGTATCCCGCAGC
GTCGTATTTATTGTCGGTACTATAAAACCCTTTCCAATCATCGTCNATCTCCTNGGGAACAAATTNGTGT
TTGANACNTTTNGANGGACCACAAACCGGNTAACCCNGGGANAAAAANTTTCCTCNAAAAATTANAATCA
CACTCTCGGNCTGGNAGACTGAGNCNTGGGTCAGGCNCCTNCTAATGGAGG
